>Addgene plasmid #122229 | Rescue myc-PCDHGC5 mRNA | addgene full sequence | sequence record 237759 | Addgene NGS Result
GACGGATCGGGAGATCTCCCGATCCCCTATGGTGCACTCTCAGTACAATCTGCTCTGATGCCGCATAGTT
AAGCCAGTATCTGCTCCCTGCTTGTGTGTTGGAGGTCGCTGAGTAGTGCGCGAGCAAAATTTAAGCTACA
ACAAGGCAAGGCTTGACCGACAATTGCATGAAGAATCTGCTTAGGGTTAGGCGTTTTGCGCTGCTTCGCG
ATGTACGGGCCAGATATACGCGTTGACATTGATTATTGACTAGTTATTAATAGTAATCAATTACGGGGTC
ATTAGTTCATAGCCCATATATGGAGTTCCGCGTTACATAACTTACGGTAAATGGCCCGCCTGGCTGACCG
CCCAACGACCCCCGCCCATTGACGTCAATAATGACGTATGTTCCCATAGTAACGCCAATAGGGACTTTCC
ATTGACGTCAATGGGTGGAGTATTTACGGTAAACTGCCCACTTGGCAGTACATCAAGTGTATCATATGCC
AAGTACGCCCCCTATTGACGTCAATGACGGTAAATGGCCCGCCTGGCATTATGCCCAGTACATGACCTTA
TGGGACTTTCCTACTTGGCAGTACATCTACGTATTAGTCATCGCTATTACCATGGTGATGCGGTTTTGGC
AGTACATCAATGGGCGTGGATAGCGGTTTGACTCACGGGGATTTCCAAGTCTCCACCCCATTGACGTCAA
TGGGAGTTTGTTTTGGCACCAAAATCAACGGGACTTTCCAAAATGTCGTAACAACTCCGCCCCATTGACG
CAAATGGGCGGTAGGCGTGTACGGTGGGAGGTCTATATAAGCAGAGCTCTCTGGCTAACTAGAGAACCCA
CTGCTTACTGGCTTATCGAAATTAATACGACTCACTATAGGGAGACCCAAGCTGGCTAGCTAGACCGCCA
TGGGGCCTATGGCATCACCACAGGTCACTGGTAAACGGCAAGTGCTGTATATGTTGTCCTTGTGCTGCTG
TGGCTGGGTGTCTGGGCAGCTTCGTTATTCAGTGGTGGAGGAATCAGAGCCGGGGACTTTGGTGGGGAAC
GTTGCTCAAGATCTGGGCTTAAAGGTGGCAGATCTGTTGAGTCGCAGGCTGAGACTGGGCTCTGAGGAGA
ACGGGCGCTATTTTTCCCTGAGCTTGATGAGTGGAGCTTTGGCAGTGAATCTAAAAATTGACCGAGAGAG
CCTGTGTGGAGCCAGCACGAGCTGCCTGCTGCCTGTACAGGTGGTAACCGAACACCCCCTGGAGCTCACC
CGGGTAGAGGTAGAGATCCTAGATCTCAACGACAACTCTCCTAGCGAACAAAAACTAATATCAGAAGAAG
ACCTATTTGCCACTCCTGAGCGAGAGATGCGCATCTCAGAATCAGCGGCACCTGGAGCCAGGTTCCCACT
GGACAGTGCCCAAGACCCAGACGTGGGCACCAATACTGTGAGCTTTTATACTCTAAGCCCCAGCAGTCAC
TTCTCTCTGAATGTGAAGACCCTAAAAGATGGGAAGCTCTTCCCAGAGCTAGTGCTAGAGCAGCAGCTAG
ACCGGGAAGCCCAGGCAAGGCATCAGCTGGTACTCACTGCTGTGGATGGGGGAACCCCAGCCCGCTCAGG
GACCAGCCTTATCTCTGTCATTGTGCTGGACATCAATGATAATGCCCCAACCTTCCAGTCCTCAGTTCTA
CGTGTGGGACTCCCAGAGAACACACCCCCGGGGACCCTGCTGCTCCGTCTCAATGCCACTGATCCAGACG
AGGGCACCAATGGCCAACTAGACTACTCTTTCGGAGACCATACGTCCGAGGCTGTTAAGAATCTCTTTGG
CCTGGATCCTAACACTGGAGCAATCCACGTATTGGGTCCGGTAGATTTTGAGGAATCAAATTTCTATGAA
ATTCATGCAAGAGCTCGAGACCAGGGACAGCCAGCCATGGAGGGCCACTGTGTAATCCAGGTGGATGTAG
GGGATGCTAACGACAATCCCCCTGAGGTGCTGCTGGCATCTTTGGTCAACCCTGTCCTAGAGAGCACACC
CGTGGGCACAGTTGTGGGGTTGTTTAATGTGCGGGACCGAGACTCAGGTAGAAATGGTGAGGTGATCCTG
GAGACAACTCCAAACCTGCCATTTCAGATCAAGCCTTCCGAGAACCATTACTCACTGCTCACCAGCCAGC
CTTTGGACCGAGAGGTCACATCCCATTACACCATCGACCTGCTGGCCAGTGATGCTGGATCACCTCCCCT
GCATACACATCTCACCATCAGGCTGAACATTTCAGATGTTAATGACAACGCACCCCATTTCACCCAACAG
CTCTACACTGCTTATATCCCAGAAAACCGGCCACCAGGCTCTCTCCTCTGTACTGTGGCTGCCTCTGATC
CAGATGAGGGGGATAATGCCCGCCTCACCTATTCTATTGTGGGAAGTCAAATTCAGGGAGCCCCAGCCTC
CTCCTTCGTGTATGTCAACCCCGAAGATGGACGAGTCTTTGCCCAGCGGACCTTTGACTATGAATTACTG
CAGATGCTGCAGATTGTGGTGGGGGTCCGAGATTCCGGCTCTCCCCGACTGTATGCTAACACATCTCTCC
ATGTGTTTGTCCTTGATCAGAACGATAACGCCCCAACTGTACTGCACCCACGATCTGGCAGGGAGTTCTC
AGCCCCTCAGCGTCTCCCCCGATCTGCTCCTCCTGGTTCTCTGGTCACCAAGGTGACAGCTGTGGATGCT
GATGCTGGTCACAATGCATGGCTCTCTTACTCTCTATTACCTCAGTCCACAGCCCCTGGACTGTTCCTCG
TATCTACACACACTGGTGAGGTGCGCACAGCCCGGGCCTTATTGGAGGACGACTCTGATACCCAACAGGT
GGTGGTCCTGGTGAGGGACAATGGTGACCCTTCACTATCCTCCACAGCAACAGTATTGCTGGTTCTGGAG
GACGAGGATGCAGAGGAAATGCCCAAATCCAGCGACTTCCTCACACACCCTCCCGAGCGGTCAGACCTCA
CCCTTTATCTTATTGTGGCGCTGGCAGCTGTCAGTCTCTTATCCCTAGTTACCTTCACTTTCATGTCAGC
TAAGTGTCTGCGGAGGCATGAAGATAGGGACCGGGGTGGGGGCCAGTGCTGCAGGGGCCAGGACTCGCCC
TCCAGGGAGTTCTATAAACAGTCCAGTCCCAACCTTCAGGTCAGCTCAGATGGCACTCTAAAGTACATGG
AGGTGACCCTGCGGCCCACAGATTCTCAGAGCCATTGCTACAGGACGTGCTTTTCTCCAGCCTCCGATGG
CAGTGACTTCACTTTCCTCAGGCCCCTCAGCGTTCAGCAGCCCTCAGCCTTGGCGCTGGAGCCCGAGGCC
TTGCGTTCCCGGTCTAGTACGCTGCGGGAGCGGAGCCAGCAAGCCCCGCCCAACACTGACTGGCGTTTCT
CTCAAGCCCAGAGACCCGGCACGAGCGGATCCCAAAATGGGGATGAAACCGGCACCTGGCCCAACAACCA
GTTCGATACAGAGATGCTGCAAGCCATGATCTTGGCCTCTGCCAGTGAAGCCGCTGATGGGAGCTCCACT
CTGGGAGGGGGCACTGGCACTATGGGTTTGAGTGCTCGATATGGACCCCAGTTTACCCTGCAGCACGTGC
CTGACTACCGCCAGAACGTGTACATCCCTGGCAGCAATGCCACACTGACCAACGCAGCTGGCAAACGAGA
TGGCAAGGCTCCGGCAGGCGGCAATGGCAACAAGAAGAAGTCGGGCAAGAAAGAGAAGAAGTAACCGGAA
TTCTGCAGATATCCAGCACAGTGGCGGCCGCTCGAGTCTAGAGGGCCCGTTTAAACCCGCTGATCAGCCT
CGACTGTGCCTTCTAGTTGCCAGCCATCTGTTGTTTGCCCCTCCCCCGTGCCTTCCTTGACCCTGGAAGG
TGCCACTCCCACTGTCCTTTCCTAATAAAATGAGGAAATTGCATCGCATTGTCTGAGTAGGTGTCATTCT
ATTCTGGGGGGTGGGGTGGGGCAGGACAGCAAGGGGGAGGATTGGGAAGACAATAGCAGGCATGCTGGGG
ATGCGGTGGGCTCTATGGCTTCTGAGGCGGAAAGAACCAGCTGGGGCTCTAGGGGGTATCCCC
[124 nt withheld, positions 4124-4247]
C
[91 nt withheld, positions 4249-4339]
A
[49 nt withheld, positions 4341-4389]
CCTTTGACGTTGGAGTCCACGTTCTTT
[37 nt withheld, positions 4417-4453]
ACCCTATCTCGGTCTATTCTTTTGATTTATAAGGGATTTTGCCGATTTCGGCCTATTGGTTAAAAAATGA
GCTGATTTAACAAAAATTTAACGCGAATTAATTCTGTGGAATGTGTGTCAGTTAGGGTGTGGAAAGTCCC
CAGGCTCCCCAGCAGGCAGAAGTATGCAAAGCATGCATCTCAATTAGTCAGCAACCAGGTGTGGAAAGTC
CCCAGGCTCCCCAGCAGGCAGAAGTATGCAAAGCATGCATCTCAATTAGTCAGCAACCATAGTCCCGCCC
CTAACTCCGCCCATCCCGCCCCTAACTCCGCCCAGTTCCGCCCATTCTCCGCCCCATGGCTGACTAATTT
TTTTTATTTATGCAGAGGCCGAGGCCGCCTCTGCCTCTGAGCTATTCCAGAAGTAGTGAGGAGGCTTTTT
TGGAGGCCTAGGCTTTTGCAAAAAGCTCCCGGGAGCTTGTATATCCATTTTCGGATCTGATCAAGAGACA
GGATGAGGATCGTTTCGCATGATTGAACAAGATGGATTGCACGCAGGTTCTCCGGCCGCTTGGGTGGAGA
GGCTATTCGGCTATGACTGGGCACAACAGACAATCGGCTGCTCTGATGCCGCCGTGTTCCGGCTGTCAGC
GCAGGGGCGCCCGGTTCTTTTTGTCAAGACCGACCTGTCCGGTGCCCTGAATGAACTGCAGGACGAGGCA
GCGCGGCTATCGTGGCTGGCCACGACGGGCGTTCCTTGCGCAGCTGTGCTCGACGTTGTCACTGAAGCGG
GAAGGGACTGGCTGCTATTGGGCGAAGTGCCGGGGCAGGATCTCCTGTCATCTCACCTTGCTCCTGCCGA
GAAAGTATCCATCATGGCTGATGCAATGCGGCGGCTGCATACGCTTGATCCGGCTACCTGCCCATTCGAC
CACCAAGCGAAACATCGCATCGAGCGAGCACGTACTCGGATGGAAGCCGGTCTTGTCGATCAGGATGATC
TGGACGAAGAGCATCAGGGGCTCGCGCCAGCCGAACTGTTCGCCAGGCTCAAGGCGCGCATGCCCGACGG
CGAGGATCTCGTCGTGACCCATGGCGATGCCTGCTTGCCGAATATCATGGTGGAAAATGGCCGCTTTTCT
GGATTCATCGACTGTGGCCGGCTGGGTGTGGCGGACCGCTATCAGGACATAGCGTTGGCTACCCGTGATA
TTGCTGAAGAGCTTGGCGGCGAATGGGCTGACCGCTTCCTCGTGCTTTACGGTATCGCCGCTCCCGATTC
GCAGCGCATCGCCTTCTATCGCCTTCTTGACGAGTTCTTCTGAGCGGGACTCTGGGGTTCGAAATGACCG
ACCAAGCGACGCCCAACCTGCCATCACGAGATTTCGATTCCACCGCCGCCTTCTATGAAAGGTTGGGCTT
CGGAATCGTTTTCCGGGACGCCGGCTGGATGATCCTCCAGCGCGGGGATCTCATGCTGGAGTTCTTCGCC
CACCCCAACTTGTTTATTGCAGCTTATAATGGTTACAAATAAAGCAATAGCATCACAAATTTCACAAATA
AAGCATTTTTTTCACTGCATTCTAGTTGTGGTTTGTCCAAACTCATCAATGTATCTTATCATGTCTGTAT
ACCGTCGACCTCTAGCTAGAGCTTGGCGTAATCATGGTCATAGCTGTTTCCTGTGTGAAATTGTTATCCG
CTCACAATTCCACACAACATACGAGCCGGAAGCATAAAGTGTAAAGCCTGGGGTGCCTAATGAGTGAGCT
AACTCACATTAATTGCGTTGCGCTCACTGCCCGCTTTCCAGTCGGGAAACCTGTCGTGCCAGCTGCATTA
ATGAATCGGCCAACGCGCGGGGAGAGGCGGTTTGCGTATTGGGCGCTCTTCCGCTTCCTCGCTCACTGAC
TCGCTGCGCTCGGTCGTTCGGCTGCGGCGAGCGGTATCAGCTCACTCAAAGGCGGTAATACGGTTATCCA
CAGAATCAGGGGATAACGCAGGAAAGAACATGTGAGCAAAAGGCCAGCAAAAGGCCAGGAACCGTAAAAA
GGCCGCGTTGCTGGCGTTTTTCCATAGGCTCCGCCCCCCTGACGAGCATCACAAAAATCGACGCTCAAGT
CAGAGGTGGCGAAACCCGACAGGACTATAAAGATACCAGGCGTTTCCCCCTGGAAGCTCCCTCGTGCGCT
CTCCTGTTCCGACCCTGCCGCTTACCGGATACCTGTCCGCCTTTCTCCCTTCGGGAAGCGTGGCGCTTTC
TCATAGCTCACGCTGTAGGTATCTCAGTTCGGTGTAGGTCGTTCGCCCCAAGCTGGGCTGTGTGCACGAA
CCCCCCGTTCAGCCCGACCGCTGCGCCTTATCCGGTAACTATCGTCTTGAGTCCAACCCGGTAAGACACG
ACTTATCGCCACTGGCAGCAGCCACTGGTAACAGGATTAGCAGAGCGAGGTATGTAGGCGGTGCTACAGA
GTTCTTGAAGTGGTGGCCTAACTACGGCTACACTAGAAGAACAGTATTTGGTATCTGCGCTCTGCTGAAG
CCAGTTACCTTCGGAAAAAGAGTTGGTAGCTCTTGATCCGGCAAACAAACCACCGCTGGTAGCGGTGGTT
TTTTTGTTTGCAAGCAGCAGATTACGCGCAGAAAAAAAGGATCTCAAGAAGATCCTTTGATCTTTTCTAC
GGGGTCTGACGCTCAGTGGAACGAAAACTCACGTTAAGGGATTTTGGTCATGAGATTATCAAAAAGGATC
TTCACCTAGATCCTTTTAAATTAAAAATGAAGTTTTAAATCAATCTAAAGTATATATGAGTAAACTTGGT
CTGACAGTTACCAATGCTTAATCAGTGAGGCACCTATCTCAGCGATCTGTCTATTTCGTTCATCCATAGT
TGCCTGACTCCCCGTCGTGTAGATAACTACGATACGGGAGGGCTTACCATCTGGCCCCAGTGCTGCAATG
ATACCGCGAGACCCACGCTCACCGGCTCCAGATTTATCAGCAATAAACCAGCCAGCCGGAAGGGCCGAGC
GCAGAAGTGGTCCTGCAACTTTATCCGCCTCCATCCAGTCTATTAATTGTTGCCGGGAAGCTAGAGTAAG
TAGTTCGCCAGTTAATAGTTTGCGCAACGTTGTTGCCATTGCTACAGGCATCGTGGTGTCACGCTCGTCG
TTTGGTATGGCTTCATTCAGCTCCGGTTCCCAACGATCAAGGCGAGTTACATGATCCCCCATGTTGTGCA
AAAAAGCGGTTAGCTCCTTCGGTCCTCCGATCGTTGTCAGAAGTAAGTTGGCCGCAGTGTTATCACTCAT
GGTTATGGCAGCACTGCATAATTCTCTTACTGTCATGCCATCCGTAAGATGCTTTTCTGTGACTGGTGAG
TACTCAACCAAGTCATTCTGAGAATAGTGTATGCGGCGACCGAGTTGCTCTTGCCCGGCGTCAATACGGG
ATAATACCGCGCCACATAGCAGAACTTTAAAAGTGCTCATCATTGGAAAACGTTCTTCGGGGCGAAAACT
CTCAAGGATCTTACCGCTGTTGAGATCCAGTTCGATGTAACCCACTCGTGCACCCAACTGATCTTCAGCA
TCTTTTACTTTCACCAGCGTTTCTGGGTGAGCAAAAACAGGAAGGCAAAATGCCGCAAAAAAGGGAATAA
GGGCGACACGGAAATGTTGAATACTCATACTCTTCCTTTTTCAATATTATTGAAGCATTTATCAGGGTTA
TTGTCTCATGAGCGGATACATATTTGAATGTATTTAGAAAAATAAACAAATAGGGGTTCCGCGCACATTT
CCCCGAAAAGTGCCACCTGACGTC
Features (pLannotate 1.2.2; 20 found; start..end, strand, type, name):
     28..80      -  misc_feature   bom (fragment): basis of mobility region from pBR322
    235..614     +  enhancer       CMV enhancer: human cytomegalovirus immediate early enhancer
    615..818     +  promoter       CMV promoter: human cytomegalovirus (CMV) immediate early promoter
    814..847     +  LTR            5' LTR (truncated) (fragment): truncated 5' long terminal repeat (LTR) from HIV-1
    863..881     +  promoter       T7 promoter: promoter for bacteriophage T7 RNA polymerase
    997..3771    +  CDS            PCDHGA4: PCDG4_HUMAN - Experimental evidence at protein level: Swiss-Prot protein existence level 1. Potential calcium-dependent cell-adhesion protein. May be involved in the establishment and maintenance of specific neuronal connections in the brain. From Homo sapiens (Human).
   3854..4078    +  polyA_signal   bGH poly(A) signal: bovine growth hormone polyadenylation signal
   4082..4103    +  promoter       SV40 promoter (fragment): SV40 enhancer and early promoter
   4124..4552    +  rep_origin     f1 ori (sequence partly withheld): f1 bacteriophage origin of replication; arrow indicates direction of (+) strand synthesis
   4566..4895    +  promoter       SV40 promoter: SV40 enhancer and early promoter
   4962..5753    +  CDS            neo: KKA2_KLEPN - Also known as kan, nptII. Experimental evidence at protein level: Swiss-Prot protein existence level 1. Resistance to kanamycin, neomycin, paromomycin, ribostamycin, butirosin and gentamicin B. From Klebsiella pneumoniae.
   5777..5935    +  CDS            ble (fragment): BLE_KLEPN - Experimental evidence at protein level: Swiss-Prot protein existence level 1. Binding protein with a strong affinity to the bleomycin family of antibiotics. Binds to CL990; an antimitotic-antibiotic compound. From Klebsiella pneumoniae.
   5930..6051    +  polyA_signal   SV40 poly(A) signal: SV40 polyadenylation signal
   6124..6140    -  protein_bind   lac operator: The lac repressor binds to the lac operator to inhibit transcription in E. coli. This inhibition can be relieved by adding lactose or isopropyl-β-D-thiogalactopyranoside (IPTG). lac repressor encoded by lacI
   6148..6178    -  promoter       lac promoter: promoter for the E. coli lac operon
   6193..6214    -  protein_bind   CAP binding site: CAP binding activates transcription in the presence of cAMP. E. coli catabolite activator protein
   6227..6319    -  CDS            lacI (fragment): lac repressor; lacI; The lac repressor binds to the lac operator to inhibit transcription in E. coli. This inhibition can be relieved by adding lactose or isopropyl-β-D-thiogalactopyranoside (IPTG).
   6502..7090    -  rep_origin     ori: high-copy-number ColE1/pMB1/pBR322/pUC origin of replication
   7261..8121    -  CDS            AmpR: β-lactamase; bla; confers resistance to ampicillin, carbenicillin, and related antibiotics
   8122..8226    -  promoter       AmpR promoter: bla
