[The description below was written by a language model from this plasmid's Addgene catalogue record and pLannotate feature annotations shown in this document.]
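Description:
Rescue myc-PCDHGC5 mRNA is a mammalian expression plasmid built on the pcDNA3.1 backbone that carries a rat (R. norvegicus) protocadherin gamma C5 (Pcdhgc5) cDNA engineered to resist RNA interference. It is propagated in E. coli as a high-copy plasmid through a ColE1/pUC-type origin and selected with ampicillin via the β-lactamase gene. An f1 origin is also present. For mammalian cells, the backbone carries a neomycin phosphotransferase cassette driven by the SV40 early promoter and terminated by an SV40 poly(A) signal, which would allow G418 selection of stable transfectants.

The insert was cloned between NheI and EcoRI, downstream of the human CMV immediate-early enhancer/promoter and a T7 promoter, and is followed by the bovine growth hormone polyadenylation signal. The automated annotation labels the roughly 2.8 kb open reading frame as human PCDHGA4. This most likely reflects a best database match within the closely related gamma-protocadherin family, since the catalogue entry identifies the insert as rat PCDHGC5.

Two modifications define the construct. First, five consecutive codons within the target site of the companion sh1 shRNA carry silent substitutions, so the transcript escapes knockdown while the encoded protein sequence is unchanged. Second, a 9E10 c-Myc epitope is inserted internally, between residues 103 and 104 of the mature protein after signal peptide cleavage, so the exogenous protein can be detected with anti-Myc antibody.

The plasmid is intended for co-expression with the sh1 shRNA plasmid in rescue experiments, to test whether knockdown phenotypes are specifically due to loss of protocadherin gamma C5. The associated study concerns the interaction of this protein with GABA-A receptors.
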