Addgene plasmid #122229: Rescue myc-PCDHGC5 mRNA
Purpose: Rescue mRNA for Protocadherin gamma C5 knock down with sh1 shRNA (plasmid 122227). With five silent mutations at sh1 shRNA target site.
Depositing lab: Angel de Blas. Depositing organization: University of Connecticut. Publication: Molecular and functional interaction between protocadherin-gammaC5 and GABAA receptors. Li Y, Xiao H, Chiou TT, Jin H, Bonhomme B, Miralles CP, Pinal N, Ali R, Chen WV, Maniatis T, De Blas AL. J Neurosci. 2012 Aug 22;32(34):11780-97. doi: 10.1523/JNEUROSCI.0969-12.2012. PubMed 22915120.
Backbone
  Vector backbone: pCDNA 3.1
  Vector type: Mammalian Expression
Growth in bacteria
  Bacterial resistance: Ampicillin, 100 μg/mL
  Growth temperature: 37°C
  Growth strain: DH5alpha
  Copy number: High Copy
Gene/Insert
  Gene/Insert name: PCDHGC5
  Species: R. norvegicus (rat)
  Mutation: Silent mutations are in five consecutive codons (ACATCTGAAGCAGTG to ACGTCCGAGGCTGTTboth encoding TSEAV) in the PCDHGC5 sh1 shRNA target site
  Entrez Gene: Pcdhgc5
  Tag / fusion protein: 9E10 cMyc epitope (EQKLISEEDL) was inserted between amino acids 103 and 104 of mature protein (after signal peptide cleavage) (N terminal on insert)
  Cloning method: Restriction Enzyme; 5′ cloning site NheI (unknown if destroyed); 3′ cloning site EcoRI (unknown if destroyed)
  Sequencing primers: 5′ unknown
Terms and licenses: Academic/Nonprofit Terms; Industry Terms: Not Available to Industry
Depositor comments: Insert was originally cloned in Angel de Blas's lab.
How to cite: Rescue myc-PCDHGC5 mRNA was a gift from Angel de Blas (Addgene plasmid # 122229 ; http://n2t.net/addgene:122229 ; RRID:Addgene_122229)
